Addgene plasmid #152548: pGBW-m4134164
Purpose: Mammalian expression plasmid for SARS-CoV-2 nsp8
Depositing lab: Ginkgo Bioworks & Benjie Chen. Depositing organization: Ginkgo Bioworks.
Backbone
  Vector backbone: pTwist_CMV_Puro_6
  Backbone size w/o insert (bp): 6080
  Vector type: Mammalian Expression
  Selectable markers: Puromycin
Growth in bacteria
  Bacterial resistance: Ampicillin, 100 μg/mL
  Growth temperature: 37°C
  Growth strain: DH5alpha
  Copy number: High Copy
Gene/Insert
  Gene/Insert name: SARS-CoV-2 nsp8
  Species: Severe acute respiratory syndrome coronavirus 2
  Insert size (bp): 593
  Mutation: wt
  Entrez Gene: ORF1ab (a.k.a. GU280_gp01)
  Promoter: CMV
  Tag / fusion protein: Cleavable TEV;S-tag (C terminal on backbone)
  Cloning method: Unknown
Resource information
  A portion of this plasmid was derived from a plasmid made by: GinkgoBioworks
Depositor comments: NCBI reference sequence: YP_009725304.1
How to cite: pGBW-m4134164 was a gift from Ginkgo Bioworks & Benjie Chen (Addgene plasmid # 152548 ; http://n2t.net/addgene:152548 ; RRID:Addgene_152548)
