[The description below was written by a language model from this plasmid's Addgene catalogue record and pLannotate feature annotations shown in this document.]
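Description:
pGBW-m4134164 is a mammalian expression plasmid that carries the wild-type coding sequence for SARS-CoV-2 non-structural protein 8 (nsp8), a mature cleavage product of the ORF1ab replicase polyprotein. It is built on the pTwist_CMV_Puro_6 backbone, and the full depositor sequence is 6,751 nt. In bacteria it is maintained as a high-copy plasmid through a ColE1/pUC-type origin and selected with ampicillin through a complete β-lactamase gene. A short additional β-lactamase fragment is also annotated elsewhere in the backbone.

The roughly 0.6 kb insert spans the numbering origin of the circular map. It sits downstream of the human cytomegalovirus immediate-early enhancer and promoter elements, and an SV40 polyadenylation signal follows it. The annotation tool matched this open reading frame to the SARS-CoV-2 replicase polyprotein 1a entry. The functional text attached to that match describes nsp10, but this is generic polyprotein annotation and not a description of the insert, which the catalogue identifies as nsp8. According to the record, the backbone supplies a C-terminal S-tag joined through a TEV protease cleavage site. This would allow detection or affinity capture followed by tag removal, although these tag elements are not individually annotated in the feature table.

A separate cassette places puromycin N-acetyltransferase under the human ubiquitin C promoter with a synthetic poly(A) signal, so transfected mammalian cells can be selected with puromycin. β-globin insulator elements, together with T7 and rrnG terminators, flank the units and presumably limit transcriptional read-through between them. The plasmid is intended for expressing tagged nsp8 in mammalian cells, and the record does not specify further applications.
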