Features (pLannotate 1.2.2; 19 found; start..end, strand, type, name):
    720..841     -  polyA_signal   SV40 poly(A) signal: SV40 polyadenylation signal
    864..933     -  CDS            large T antigen (fragment): large T antigen from SV40 (simian virus 40)
    956..1002    +  terminator     T7 terminator: transcription terminator for bacteriophage T7 RNA polymerase
   1032..1168    +  terminator     rrnG terminator: transcription terminator from the E. coli ribosomal RNA rrnG operon (Albrechtsen et al., 1991)
   1213..1284    +  misc_feature   3' β-globin insulator: insulator downstream of the human β-globin locus (Farrell et al., 2002)
   1510..2098    -  rep_origin     ori: high-copy-number ColE1/pMB1/pBR322/pUC origin of replication
   2270..2334    -  CDS            bla(M) (fragment): β-lactamase lacking the signal sequence; bla(M); allows cytosolic expression of β-lactamase
   2598..3807    +  promoter       UbC promoter: human ubiquitin C promoter
   3811..4408    +  CDS            PuroR (fragment): puromycin N-acetyltransferase; pac from Streptomyces; confers resistance to puromycin
   4437..4485    +  polyA_signal   poly(A) signal: synthetic polyadenylation signal
   4751..5611    +  CDS            AmpR: β-lactamase; bla; confers resistance to ampicillin, carbenicillin, and related antibiotics
   5624..5760    +  terminator     rrnG terminator: transcription terminator from the E. coli ribosomal RNA rrnG operon (Albrechtsen et al., 1991)
   5905..5976    +  misc_feature   5' β-globin insulator: insulator upstream of the human β-globin locus (Farrell et al., 2002)
   5981..6027    -  terminator     T7 terminator: transcription terminator for bacteriophage T7 RNA polymerase
   6045..6093    -  polyA_signal   poly(A) signal: synthetic polyadenylation signal
   6174..6477    +  enhancer       CMV enhancer: human cytomegalovirus immediate early enhancer
   6550..6567    -  promoter       CMV promoter (fragment): human cytomegalovirus (CMV) immediate early promoter
   6630..6681    +  promoter       CMVd2 promoter: truncated human cytomegalovirus (CMV) immediate early promoter that yields moderately reduced expression relative to the full-length promoter
   6747..607     +  CDS            R1A_SARS2 (fragment) (across the origin): Experimental evidence at protein level: Swiss-Prot protein existence level 1. [Non-structural protein 10]: Plays a pivotal role in viral transcription by stimulating both nsp14 3'-5' exoribonuclease and nsp16 2'-O-methyltransferase activities. Therefore plays an essential role in viral mRNAs cap methylation. From Severe acute respiratory syndrome coronavirus 2 (2019-nCoV) (SARS-CoV-2).
>Addgene plasmid #152548 | pGBW-m4134164 | depositor full sequence | sequence record 295560 | Full Sequence
CACCATGGCAATTGCCTCAGAATTTAGTTCCCTCCCCTCGTACGCTGCGTTCGCTACCGCCCAAGAGGCA
TATGAGCAGGCCGTAGCCAACGGGGACAGCGAAGTGGTTCTTAAGAAACTGAAGAAATCTTTGAATGTGG
CAAAGAGCGAGTTTGATCGGGACGCGGCAATGCAGAGGAAGCTGGAAAAAATGGCTGATCAGGCTATGAC
ACAGATGTACAAACAAGCCCGATCCGAGGACAAGAGAGCTAAAGTCACTTCTGCCATGCAAACGATGCTA
TTCACCATGTTACGTAAGCTGGATAACGACGCACTCAATAACATAATCAATAACGCCCGCGATGGTTGTG
TGCCATTGAATATCATTCCTCTTACTACAGCGGCCAAGCTGATGGTCGTTATCCCGGACTATAACACATA
CAAAAATACCTGCGACGGCACCACTTTCACGTATGCTAGCGCCCTGTGGGAAATACAGCAGGTAGTGGAT
GCCGATTCAAAGATTGTGCAGCTTAGTGAGATCTCCATGGACAACAGTCCCAACTTGGCTTGGCCTTTAA
TCGTCACAGCTCTCAGAGCCAATAGCGCAGTTAAACTGCAAGAAAACCTTTACTTTCAGTCGAAAGAAAC
CGCGGCAGCTAAGTTCGAGAGGCAGCACATGGACAGTTAAGCTAGCTTGACTGACTGAGATACAGCGTAC
CTTCAGCTCACAGACATGATAAGATACATTGATGAGTTTGGACAAACCACAACTAGAATGCAGTGAAAAA
AATGCTTTATTTGTGAAATTTGTGATGCTATTGCTTTATTTGTAACCATTATAAGCTGCAATAAACAAGT
TAACAACAACAATTGCATTCATTTTATGTTTCAGGTTCAGGGGGAGGTGTGGGAGGTTTTTTAAAGCAAG
TAAAACCTCTACAAATGTGGTATTGGCCCATCTCTATCGGTATCGTAGCATAACCCCTTGGGGCCTCTAA
ACGGGTCTTGAGGGGTTTTTTGTGCCCCTCGGGCCGGATTGCTATCTACCGGCATTGGCGCAGAAAAAAA
TGCCTGATGCGACGCTGCGCGTCTTATACTCCCACATATGCCAGATTCAGCAACGGATACGGCTTCCCCA
ACTTGCCCACTTCCATACGTGTCCTCCTTACCAGAAATTTATCCTTAAGGTCGTCAGCTATCCTGCAGGC
GATCTCTCGATTTCGATCAAGACATTCCTTTAATGGTCTTTTCTGGACACCACTAGGGGTCAGAAGTAGT
TCATCAAACTTTCTTCCCTCCCTAATCTCATTGGTTACCTTGGGCTATCGAAACTTAATTAACCAGTCAA
GTCAGCTACTTGGCGAGATCGACTTGTCTGGGTTTCGACTACGCTCAGAATTGCGTCAGTCAAGTTCGAT
CTGGTCCTTGCTATTGCACCCGTTCTCCGATTACGAGTTTCATTTAAATCATGTGAGCAAAAGGCCAGCA
AAAGGCCAGGAACCGTAAAAAGGCCGCGTTGCTGGCGTTTTTCCATAGGCTCCGCCCCCCTGACGAGCAT
CACAAAAATCGACGCTCAAGTCAGAGGTGGCGAAACCCGACAGGACTATAAAGATACCAGGCGTTTCCCC
CTGGAAGCTCCCTCGTGCGCTCTCCTGTTCCGACCCTGCCGCTTACCGGATACCTGTCCGCCTTTCTCCC
TTCGGGAAGCGTGGCGCTTTCTCATAGCTCACGCTGTAGGTATCTCAGTTCGGTGTAGGTCGTTCGCTCC
AAGCTGGGCTGTGTGCACGAACCCCCCGTTCAGCCCGACCGCTGCGCCTTATCCGGTAACTATCGTCTTG
AGTCCAACCCGGTAAGACACGACTTATCGCCACTGGCAGCAGCCACTGGTAACAGGATTAGCAGAGCGAG
GTATGTAGGCGGTGCTACAGAGTTCTTGAAGTGGTGGCCTAACTACGGCTACACTAGAAGAACAGTATTT
GGTATCTGCGCTCTGCTGAAGCCAGTTACCTTCGGAAAAAGAGTTGGTAGCTCTTGATCCGGCAAACAAA
CCACCGCTGGTAGCGGTGGTTTTTTTGTTTGCAAGCAGCAGATTACGCGCAGAAAAAAAGGATCTCAAGA
AGATCCTTTGATCTTTTCTACGGGGTCTGACGCTCAGTGGAACGAAAACTCACGTTAAGGGATTTTGGTC
ATGAGATTATCAAAAAGGATCTTCACCTAGATCCTTTTAAATTAAAAATGAAGTTTTAAATCAATCTAAA
GTATATATGAGTAAACTTGGTCTGACAGTTACCAATGCTTAATCAGTGAGGCACCTATCTCAGCGATCTG
TCTATTTCGTTCATCCATAGTTGCATTTAAATTTCCGAACTCTCCAAGGCCCTCGTCGGAAAATCTTCAA
ACCTTTCGTCCGATCCATCTTGCAGGCTACCTCTCGAACGAACTATCGCAAGTCTCTTGGCCGGCCTTGC
GCCTTGGCTATTGCTTGGCAGCGCCTATCGCCAGGTATTACTCCAATCCCGAATATCCGAGATCGGGATC
ACCCGAGAGAAGTTCAACCTACATCCTCAATCCCGATCTATCCGAGATCCGAGGAATATCGAAATCGGGG
CGCGCCTGGCCTCCGCGCCGGGTTTTGGCGCCTCCCGCGGGCGCCCCCCTCGTCACGGCGAGCGCTGCCA
CGTCAGACGAAGGGCGCAGGAGCGTCCTGATCCTTCCGCCCGGACGCTCAGGACAGCGGCCCGCTGCTCA
TAAGACTCGGCCTTAGAACCCCAGTATCAGCAGAAGGACATTTTAGGACGGGACTTGGGTGACTCTAGGG
CACTGGTTTTCTTTCCAGAGAGCGGAACAGGCGAGGAAAAGTAGTCCCTTCTCGGCGATTCTGCGGAGGG
ATCTCCGTGGGGCGGTGAACGCCGATGATTATATAAGGACGCGCCGGGTGTGGCACAGCTAGTTCCGTCG
CAGCCGGGATTTGGGTCGCGGTTCTTGTTTGTGGATCGCTGTGATCGTCACTTGGTGAGTAGCGGGCTGC
TGGGCTGGCCGGGGCTTTCGTGGCCGCCGGGCCGCTCGGTGGGACGGAAGCGTGTGGAGAGACCGCCAAG
GGCTGTAGTCTGGGTCCGCGAGCAAGGTTGCCCTGAACTGGGGGTTGGGGGGAGCGCAGCAAAATGGCGG
CTGTTCCCGAGTCTTGAATGGAAGACGCTTGTGAGGCGGGCTGTGAGGTCGTTGAAACAAGGTGGGGGGC
ATGGTGGGCGGCAAGAACCCAAGGTCTTGAGCCCTTCGCTAATGCGGGAAAGCTCTTATTCGGGTGAGAT
GGGCTGGGCACCATCTGGGGACCCTGACGTGAAGTTTGTCACTGACTGGAGAACTCGGTTTGTCGTCTGT
TGCGGGGGCGGCAGTTATGGCGGTGCCGTTGGGCAGTGCACCCGTACCTTTGGGAGCGCGCGCCCTCGTC
GTGTCGTGACGTCACCCGTTCTGTTGGCTTATAATGCAGGGTGGGGCCACCTGCCGGTAGGTGTGCGGTA
GGCTTTTCTCCGTCGCAGGACGCAGGGTTCGGGCCTAGGGTAGGCTCTCCTGAATCGACAGGCGCCGGAC
CTCTGGTGAGGGGAGGGATAAGTGAGGCGTCAGTTTCTTTGGTCGGTTTTATGTACCTATCTTCTTAAGT
AGCTGAAGCTCCGGTTTTGAACTATGCGCTCGGGGTTGGCGAGTGTGTTTTGTGAAGTTTTTTAGGCACC
TTTTGAAATGTAATCATTTGGGTCAATATGTAATTTTCAGTGTTAGACTTGTAAATTGTCCGCTAAATTC
TGGCCGTTTTTGGCTTTTTTGTTAGACAACATGACCGAGTACAAGCCCACGGTGCGCCTCGCCACCCGCG
ACGACGTCCCCAGGGCCGTACGCACCCTCGCCGCCGCGTTCGCCGACTACCCCGCCACGCGCCACACCGT
CGATCCGGACCGCCACATCGAGCGGGTCACCGAGCTGCAAGAACTCTTCCTCACGCGCGTCGGGCTCGAC
ATCGGCAAGGTGTGGGTCGCGGACGACGGCGCCGCGGTGGCGGTCTGGACCACGCCGGAGAGCGTCGAAG
CGGGGGCGGTGTTCGCCGAGATCGGCCCGCGCATGGCCGAGTTGAGCGGTTCCCGGCTGGCCGCGCAGCA
ACAGATGGAGGGCCTCCTGGCGCCGCACCGGCCCAAGGAGCCCGCGTGGTTCCTGGCCACCGTCGGCGTC
TCGCCCGACCACCAGGGCAAGGGTCTGGGCAGCGCCGTCGTGCTCCCCGGAGTGGAGGCCGCCGAGCGCG
CCGGGGTGCCCGCCTTCCTGGAGACCTCCGCGCCCCGCAACCTCCCCTTCTACGAGCGGCTCGGCTTCAC
CGTCACCGCCGACGTCGAGGTGCCCGAAGGACCGCGCACCTGGTGCATGACCCGCAAGCCCGGTGCCTAG
GCTAGTATGTAAGCCTAGTCTTAGATAATAAAATCGCTATCCATCGAAGATGGATGTGTGTTGGTTTTTT
GTGTGTGTAACGCTAGGCGCGCCTGGTGTACCGAGAACGATCCTCTCAGTGCGAGTCTCGACGATCCATA
TCGTTGCTTGGCAGTCAGCCAGTCGGAATCCAGCTTGGGACCCAGGAAGTCCAATCGTCAGATATTGTAC
TCAAGCCTGGTCACGGCAGCGTACCGATCTGTTTAAACCTAGATATTGATAGTCTGATCGGTCAACGTAT
AATCGAGTCCTAGCTTTTGCAAACATCTATCAAGAGACAGGATCAGCAGGAGGCTTTCGCATGAGTATTC
AACATTTCCGTGTCGCCCTTATTCCCTTTTTTGCGGCATTTTGCCTTCCTGTTTTTGCTCACCCAGAAAC
GCTGGTGAAAGTAAAAGATGCTGAAGATCAGTTGGGTGCGCGAGTGGGTTACATCGAACTGGATCTCAAC
AGCGGTAAGATCCTTGAGAGTTTTCGCCCCGAAGAACGCTTTCCAATGATGAGCACTTTTAAAGTTCTGC
TATGTGGCGCGGTATTATCCCGTATTGACGCCGGGCAAGAGCAACTCGGTCGCCGCATACACTATTCTCA
GAATGACTTGGTTGAGTATTCACCAGTCACAGAAAAGCATCTTACGGATGGCATGACAGTAAGAGAATTA
TGCAGTGCTGCCATAACCATGAGTGATAACACTGCGGCCAACTTACTTCTGACAACGATTGGAGGACCGA
AGGAGCTAACCGCTTTTTTGCACAACATGGGGGATCATGTAACTCGCCTTGATCGTTGGGAACCGGAGCT
GAATGAAGCCATACCAAACGACGAGCGTGACACCACGATGCCTGTAGCAATGGCAACAACCTTGCGTAAA
CTATTAACTGGCGAACTACTTACTCTAGCTTCCCGGCAACAGTTGATAGACTGGATGGAGGCGGATAAAG
TTGCAGGACCACTTCTGCGCTCGGCCCTTCCGGCTGGCTGGTTTATTGCTGATAAATCTGGAGCCGGTGA
GCGTGGGTCTCGCGGTATCATTGCAGCACTGGGGCCAGATGGTAAGCCCTCCCGTATCGTAGTTATCTAC
ACGACGGGGAGTCAGGCAACTATGGATGAACGAAATAGACAGATCGCTGAGATAGGTGCCTCACTGATTA
AGCATTGGTAACCGATTCTAGGTGCATTGGCGCAGAAAAAAATGCCTGATGCGACGCTGCGCGTCTTATA
CTCCCACATATGCCAGATTCAGCAACGGATACGGCTTCCCCAACTTGCCCACTTCCATACGTGTCCTCCT
TACCAGAAATTTATCCTTAAGATCGTTTAAACTCGACTCTGGCTCTATCGAATCTCCGTCGTTTCGAGCT
TACGCGAACAGCCGTGGCGCTCATTTGCTCGTCGGGCATCGAATCTCGTCAGCTATCGTCAGCTTACCTT
TTTGGCAGCGATCGCGGCTCCCGACATCTTGGACCATTAGCTCCACAGGTATCTTCTTCCCTCTAGTGGT
CATAACAGCAGCTTCAGCTACCTCTCAATTCAAAAAACCCCTCAAGACCCGTTTAGAGGCCCCAAGGGGT
TATGCTATCAATCGTTGCGTTACACACACAAAAAACCAACACACATCCATCTTCGATGGATAGCGATTTT
ATTATCTAACTGCTGATCGAGTGTAGCCAGATCTAGTAATCAATTACGGGGTCATTAGTTCATAGCCCAT
ATATGGAGTTCCGCGTTACATAACTTACGGTAAATGGCCCGCCTGGCTGACCGCCCAACGACCCCCGCCC
ATTGACGTCAATAATGACGTATGTTCCCATAGTAACGCCAATAGGGACTTTCCATTGACGTCAATGGGTG
GAGTATTTACGGTAAACTGCCCACTTGGCAGTACATCAAGTGTATCATATGCCAAGTACGCCCCCTATTG
ACGTCAATGACGGTAAATGGCCCGCCTGGCATTATGCCCAGTACATGACCTTATGGGACTTTCCTACTTG
GCAGTACATCTACGTATTAGTCATCGCTATTACCATGCTGATGCGGTTTTGGCAGTACATCAATGGGCGT
GGATAGCGGTTTGACTCACGGGGATTTCCAAGTCTCCACCCCATTGACGTCAATGGGAGTTTGTTTTGGC
ACCAAAATCAACGGGACTTTCCAAAATGTCGTAACAACTCCGCCCCATTGACGCAAATGGGCGGTAGGCG
TGTACGGTGGGAGGTCTATATAAGCAGAGCTGGTTTAGTGAACCGTCAGATCAGATCTTTGTCGATCCTA
CCATCCACTCGACACACCCGCCAGCGGCCGC
